>Addgene plasmid #244163 | pUC-GW-Kan-VPC | addgene full sequence | sequence record 487534 | Addgene NGS Result
TCGCGCGTTTCGGTGATGACGGTGAAAACCTCTGACACATGCAGCTCCCGGAGACGGTCACAGCTTGTCT
GTAAGCGGATGCCGGGAGCAGACAAGCCCGTCAGGGCGCGTCAGCGGGTGTTGGCGGGTGTCGGGGCTGG
CTTAACTATGCGGCATCAGAGCAGATTGTACTGAGAGTGCACCATATGCGGTGTGAAATACCGCACAGAT
GCGTAAGGAGAAAATACCGCATCAGGCGCCATTCGCCATTCAGGCTGCGCAACTGTTGGGAAGGGCGATC
GGTGCGGGCCTCTTCGCTATTACGCCAGCTGGCGAAAGGGGGATGTGCTGCAAGGCGATTAAGTTGGGTA
ACGCCAGGGTTTTCCCAGTCACGACGTTGTAAAACGACGGCCAGTGAATTGACGCGTATTGGGATTAGTT
ATTAATAGTAATCAATTACGGGGTCATTAGTTCATAGCCCATATATGGAGTTCCGCGTTACATAACTTAC
GGTAAATGGCCCGCCTGGCTGACCGCCCAACGACCCCCGCCCATTGACGTCAATAATGACGTATGTTCCC
ATAGTAACGCCAATAGGGACTTTCCATTGACGTCAATGGGTGGAGTATTTACGGTAAACTGCCCACTTGG
CAGTACATCAAGTGTATCATATGCCAAGTACGCCCCCTATTGACGTCAATGACGGTAAATGGCCCGCCTG
GCATTATGCCCAGTACATGACCTTATGGGACTTTCCTACTTGGCAGTACATCTACGTATTAGTCATCGCT
ATTACCATGGTGATGCGGTTTTGGCAGTACATCAATGGGCGTGGATAGCGGTTTGACTCACGGGGATTTC
CAAGTCTCCACCCCATTGACGTCAATGGGAGTTTGTTTTGGCACCAAAATCAACGGGACTTTCCAAAATG
TCGTAACAACTCCGCCCCATTGACGCAAATGGGCGGTAGGCGTGTACGGTGGGAGGTCTATATAAGCAGA
GCTGGTTTAGTGAACCGTCAGATCCGCTAGCGCTTAATACGACTCACTATAGAGGAGGTTGTACAATGGT
GAGCAAGGGCGAGGAGCTGTTCACCGGGGTGGTGCCCATCCTGGTCGAGCTGGACGGCGACGTAAACGGC
CACAAGTTCAGCGTGTCCGGCGAGGGCGAGGGCGATGCCACCTACGGCAAGCTGACCCTGAAGCTGATCT
GCACCACCGGCAAGCTGCCCGTGCCCTGGCCCACCCTCGTGACCACCCTGGGCTACGGCCTGCAGTGCTT
CGCCCGCTACCCCGACCACATGAAGCAGCACGACTTCTTCAAGTCCGCCATGCCCGAAGGCTACGTCCAG
GAGCGCACCATCTTCTTCAAGGACGACGGCAACTACAAGACCCGCGCCGAGGTGAAGTTCGAGGGCGACA
CCCTGGTGAACCGCATCGAGCTGAAGGGCATCGACTTCAAGGAGGACGGCAACATCCTGGGGCACAAGCT
GGAGTACAACTACAACAGCCACAACGTCTATATCACCGCCGACAAGCAGAAGAACGGCATCAAGGCCAAC
TTCAAGATCCGCCACAACATCGAGGACGGCGGCGTGCAGCTCGCCGACCACTACCAGCAGAACACCCCCA
TCGGCGACGGCCCCGTGCTGCTGCCCGACAACCACTACCTGAGCTACCAGTCCAAGCTGAGCAAAGACCC
CAACGAGAAGCGCGATCACATGGTCCTGCTGGAGTTCGTGACCGCCGCCGGGATCACTCTCGGCATGGAC
GAGCTGTACAAGGGAATGTCTCAGGAGAGGCCCACGTTCTACCGGCAGGAGCTGAACAAGACAATCTGGG
AGGTGCCCGAGCGTTACCAGAACCTGTCTCCAGTGGGCTCTGGCGCCTATGGCTCTGTGTGTGCTGCTTT
TGACACAAAAACGGGGTTACGTGTGGCAGTGAAGAAGCTCTCCAGACCATTTCAGTCCATCATTCATGCG
AAAAGAACCTACAGAGAACTGCGGTTACTTAAACATATGAAACATGAAAATGTGATTGGTCTGTTGGACG
TTTTTACACCTGCAAGGTCTCTGGAGGAATTCAATGATGTGTATCTGGTGACCCATCTCATGGGGGCAGA
TCTGAACAACATTGTGAAATGTCAGAAGCTTACAGATGACCATGTTCAGTTCCTTATCTACCAAATTCTC
CGAGGTCTAAAGTATATACATTCAGCTGACATAATTCACAGGGACCTAAAACCTAGTAATCTAGCTGTGA
ATGAAGACTGTGAGCTGAAGATTCTGGATTTTGGACTGGCTCGGCACACAGATGATGAAATGACAGGCTA
CGTGGCCACTAGGTGGTACAGGGCTCCTGAGATCATGCTGAACTGGATGCATTACAACCAGACAGTTGAT
ATTTGGTCAGTGGGATGCATAATGGCCGAGCTGTTGACTGGAAGAACATTGTTTCCTGGTACAGACCATA
TTAACCAGCTTCAGCAGATTATGCGTCTGACAGGAACACCCCCCGCTTATCTCATTAACAGGATGCCAAG
CCATGAGGCAAGAAACTATATTCAGTCTTTGACTCAGATGCCGAAGATGAACTTTGCGAATGTATTTATT
GGTGCCAATCCCCTGGCTGTCGACTTGCTGGAGAAGATGCTTGTATTGGACTCAGATAAGAGAATTACAG
CGGCCCAAGCCCTTGCACATGCCTACTTTGCTCAGTACCACGATCCTGATGATGAACCAGTGGCCGATCC
TTATGATCAGTCCTTTGAAAGCAGGGACCTCCTTATAGATGAGTGGAAAAGCCTGACCTATGATGAAGTC
ATCAGCTTTGTGCCACCACCCCTTGACCAAGAAGAGATGGAGTCCGGAATGGTGAGCAAGGGCGAGGAGC
TGTTCACCGGGGTGGTGCCCATCCTGGTCGAGCTGGACGGCGACGTAAACGGCCACAAGTTCAGCGTGTC
CGGCGAGGGCGAGGGCGATGCCACCTACGGCAAGCTGACCCTGAAGTTCATCTGCACCACCGGCAAGCTG
CCCGTGCCCTGGCCCACCCTCGTGACCACCCTGAGCTGGGGCGTGCAGTGCTTCGCCCGCTACCCCGACC
ACATGAAGCAGCACGACTTCTTCAAGTCCGCCATGCCCGAAGGCTACGTCCAGGAGCGCACCATCTTCTT
CAAGGACGACGGCAACTACAAGACCCGCGCCGAGGTGAAGTTCGAGGGCGACACCCTGGTGAACCGCATC
GAGCTGAAGGGCATCGACTTCAAGGAGGACGGCAACATCCTGGGGCACAAGCTGGAGTACAACGCCATCC
ACGGCAACGTCTATATCACCGCCGACAAGCAGAAGAACGGCATCAAGGCCAACTTCGGCCTCAACTGCAA
CATCGAGGACGGCAGCGTGCAGCTCGCCGACCACTACCAGCAGAACACCCCCATCGGCGACGGCCCCGTG
CTGCTGCCCGACAACCACTACCTGAGCACCCAGTCCAAGCTGAGCAAAGACCCCAACGAGAAGCGCGATC
ACATGGTCCTGCTGGAGTTCGTGACCGCCGCCGGGATCACTCTCGGCATGGACGAGCTATACAAGTAATT
ATAATCTAGATAACTGATCATAATCAGCCATACCACATTTGTAGAGGTTTTACTTGCTTTAAAAAACCTC
CCACACCTCCCCCTGAACCTGAAACATAAAATGAATGCAATTGTTGTTGTTAACTTGTTTATTGCAGCTA
ATAATGGTTACAAATAAAGCAATAGCATCACAAATTTCACAAATAAAGCATTTTTTTCACTGCATTCTAG
TTGTGGTTTGTCCAAACTCATCAATGTATCTTAATCACAATGGCGCGCCGAGCTTGGCTCGAGCATGGTC
ATAGCTGTTTCCTGTGTGAAATTGTTATCCGCTCACAATTCCACACAACATACGAGCCGGAAGCATAAAG
TGTAAAGCCTGGGGTGCCTAATGAGTGAGCTAACTCACATTAATTGCGTTGCGCTCACTGCCCGCTTTCC
AGTCGGGAAACCTGTCGTGCCAGCTGCATTAATGAATCGGCCAACGCGCGGGGAGAGGCGGTTTGCGTAT
TGGGCGCTCTTCCGCTTCCTCGCTCACTGACTCGCTGCGCTCGGTCGTTCGGCTGCGGCGAGCGGTATCA
GCTCACTCAAAGGCGGTAATACGGTTATCCACAGAATCAGGGGATAACGCAGGAAAGAACATGTGAGCAA
AAGGCCAGCAAAAGGCCAGGAACCGTAAAAAGGCCGCGTTGCTGGCGTTTTTCCATAGGCTCCGCCCCCC
TGACGAGCATCACAAAAATCGACGCTCAAGTCAGAGGTGGCGAAACCCGACAGGACTATAAAGATACCAG
GCGTTTCCCCCTGGAAGCTCCCTCGTGCGCTCTCCTGTTCCGACCCTGCCGCTTACCGGATACCTGTCCG
CCTTTCTCCCTTCGGGAAGCGTGGCGCTTTCTCATAGCTCACGCTGTAGGTATCTCAGTTCGGTGTAGGT
CGTTCGCTCCAAGCTGGGCTGTGTGCACGAACCCCCCGTTCAGCCCGACCGCTGCGCCTTATCCGGTAAC
TATCGTCTTGAGTCCAACCCGGTAAGACACGACTTATCGCCACTGGCAGCAGCCACTGGTAACAGGATTA
GCAGAGCGAGGTATGTAGGCGGTGCTACAGAGTTCTTGAAGTGGTGGCCTAACTACGGCTACACTAGAAG
AACAGTATTTGGTATCTGCGCTCTGCTGAAGCCAGTTACCTTCGGAAAAAGAGTTGGTAGCTCTTGATCC
GGCAAACAAACCACCGCTGGTAGCGGTGGTTTTTTTGTTTGCAAGCAGCAGATTACGCGCAGAAAAAAAG
GATCTCAAGAAGATCCTTTGATCTTTTCTACGGGGTCTGACGCTCAGTGGAACGAAAACTCACGTTAAGG
GATTTTGGTCATGAGATTATCAAAAAGGATCTTCACCTAGATCCTTTTAAATTAAAAATGAAGTTTTAAA
TCAATCTAAAGTATATATGAGTAAACTTGGTCTGACAGTTAGAAAAACTCATCGAGCATCAAATGAAACT
GCAATTTATTCATATCAGGATTATCAATACCATATTTTTGAAAAAGCCGTTTCTGTAATGAAGGAGAAAA
CTCACCGAGGCAGTTCCATAGGATGGCAAGATCCTGGTATCGGTCTGCGATTCCGACTCGTCCAACATCA
ATACAACCTATTAATTTCCCCTCGTCAAAAATAAGGTTATCAAGTGAGAAATCACCATGAGTGACGACTG
AATCCGGTGAGAATGGCAAAAGTTTATGCATTTCTTTCCAGACTTGTTCAACAGGCCAGCCATTACGCTC
GTCATCAAAATCACTCGCATCAACCAAACCGTTATTCATTCGTGATTGCGCCTGAGCGAGACGAAATACG
CGATCGCTGTTAAAAGGACAATTACAAACAGGAATCGAATGCAACCGGCGCAGGAACACTGCCAGCGCAT
CAACAATATTTTCACCTGAATCAGGATATTCTTCTAATACCTGGAATGCTGTTTTCCCAGGGATCGCAGT
GGTGAGTAACCATGCATCATCAGGAGTACGGATAAAATGCTTGATGGTCGGAAGAGGCATAAATTCCGTC
AGCCAGTTTAGTCTGACCATCTCATCTGTAACATCATTGGCAACGCTACCTTTGCCATGTTTCAGAAACA
ACTCTGGCGCATCGGGCTTCCCATACAATCGATAGATTGTCGCACCTGATTGCCCGACATTATCGCGAGC
CCATTTATACCCATATAAATCAGCATCCATGTTGGAATTTAATCGCGGCCTAGAGCAAGACGTTTCCCGT
TGAATATGGCTCATACTCTTCCTTTTTCAATATTATTGAAGCATTTATCAGGGTTATTGTCTCATGAGCG
GATACATATTTGAATGTATTTAGAAAAATAAACAAATAGGGGTTCCGCGCACATTTCCCCGAAAAGTGCC
ACCTGACGTCTAAGAAACCATTATTATCATGACATTAACCTATAAAAATAGGCGTATCACGAGGCCCTTT
CGTC
Features (pLannotate 1.2.2; 18 found; start..end, strand, type, name):
    137..236     +  misc_feature   bom (fragment): basis of mobility region from pBR322
    242..399     -  CDS            lacZα (fragment): LacZα fragment of β-galactosidase; lacZ fragment
    476..779     +  enhancer       CMV enhancer: human cytomegalovirus immediate early enhancer
    780..983     +  promoter       CMV promoter: human cytomegalovirus (CMV) immediate early promoter
   1015..1032    +  promoter       T7 promoter (fragment): promoter for bacteriophage T7 RNA polymerase
   1046..1762    +  CDS            mVenus: mVenus is a basic (constitutively fluorescent) yellow fluorescent protein published in 2006, derived from Aequorea victoria. It is reported to be a rapidly-maturing monomer with moderate acid sensitivity.
   1766..2845    +  CDS            MAPK14: MK14_PANTR - Also known as CSBP1. Experimental evidence at transcript level: Swiss-Prot protein existence level 2. Serine/threonine kinase which acts as an essential component of the MAP kinase signal transduction pathway. MAPK14 is one of the four p38 MAPKs which play an important role in the cascades of cellular responses evoked by extracellular stimuli such as proinflammatory cytokines or physical stress leading to direct activation of transcription factors. Accordingly, p38 MAPKs phosphorylate a broad range of proteins and it has been estimated that they may have approximately 200 to 300 s
   2849..3565    +  CDS            mCerulean3: mCerulean3 is a basic (constitutively fluorescent) cyan fluorescent protein published in 2011, derived from Aequorea victoria. It is reported to be a somewhat slowly-maturing monomer with very low acid sensitivity.
   3585..3669    +  CDS            large T antigen (fragment): large T antigen from SV40 (simian virus 40)
   3692..3813    +  polyA_signal   SV40 poly(A) signal: SV40 polyadenylation signal
   3872..3888    -  protein_bind   lac operator: The lac repressor binds to the lac operator to inhibit transcription in E. coli. This inhibition can be relieved by adding lactose or isopropyl-β-D-thiogalactopyranoside (IPTG). lac repressor encoded by lacI
   3896..3926    -  promoter       lac promoter: promoter for the E. coli lac operon
   3941..3962    -  protein_bind   CAP binding site: CAP binding activates transcription in the presence of cAMP. E. coli catabolite activator protein
   3975..4067    -  CDS            lacI (fragment): lac repressor; lacI; The lac repressor binds to the lac operator to inhibit transcription in E. coli. This inhibition can be relieved by adding lactose or isopropyl-β-D-thiogalactopyranoside (IPTG).
   4250..4838    -  rep_origin     ori: high-copy-number ColE1/pMB1/pBR322/pUC origin of replication
   5009..5824    -  CDS            KanR: aminoglycoside phosphotransferase; aph(3')-Ia; confers resistance to kanamycin in bacteria or G418 (Geneticin®) in eukaryotes
   5825..5929    -  promoter       AmpR promoter: bla
   6024..35      +  CDS            rop (fragment) (across the origin): Rop protein, which maintains plasmids at low copy number; rop
