[The description below was written by a language model from this plasmid's Addgene catalogue record and pLannotate feature annotations shown in this document.]
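Description:
pUC-GW-Kan-VPC is a 6,024 bp mammalian expression plasmid built on the commercial pUC57-derived GW-Kan cloning backbone. It encodes a FRET reporter of the activation state of human p38α (MAPK14). It is propagated in E. coli through the high-copy ColE1/pUC origin and selected with kanamycin, with the aph(3')-Ia KanR gene driven by the AmpR (bla) promoter. Kanamycin is the only selectable marker listed, and no dedicated mammalian selection cassette is annotated. The backbone also carries remnants typical of pUC-type cloning vectors: fragments of lacZα, lacI, rop and the bom region, together with the lac promoter, operator and CAP binding site. These play no evident part in the reporter.

The payload is a single expression unit driven by the human cytomegalovirus immediate-early enhancer and promoter. A partial T7 promoter lies just upstream of the coding region. The open reading frame places the yellow fluorescent protein mVenus at the N terminus, followed by the 1,080 bp MAPK14 coding sequence, with the cyan fluorescent protein mCerulean3 at the C terminus. The annotation tool matched the kinase to a chimpanzee orthologue entry, but the catalogue record gives the species as human. A short SV40 large T antigen fragment follows the fusion; its function is not stated in the record. The unit ends with an SV40 polyadenylation signal.

Because the kinase sits between a cyan donor and a yellow acceptor, conformational changes that accompany p38α activation would presumably alter the distance or orientation of the two fluorophores and so change FRET efficiency. This fits the stated purpose of reading out p38α activation state by FRET in transfected mammalian cells. The cloning method is not recorded.
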