Addgene plasmid #244163: pUC-GW-Kan-VPC
Purpose: Reporter for human p38alpha activation state by FRET
Depositing lab: Thomas Kuhlman. Depositing organization: University of California, Riverside.
Backbone
  Vector backbone: pUC57--GW-Kan
  Backbone manufacturer: Genewiz
  Backbone size w/o insert (bp): 2871
  Total vector size (bp): 6024
  Vector type: Mammalian Expression, Synthetic Biology
  Selectable markers: Just Kanamycin
Growth in bacteria
  Bacterial resistance: Kanamycin, 50 μg/mL
  Growth temperature: 37°C
  Growth strain: NEB Stable
  Copy number: High Copy
Gene/Insert
  Gene/Insert name: MAPK14/p38a (alt names: MAPK; p38a)
  Species: H. sapiens (human)
  Insert size (bp): 1080
  GenBank ID: L35263.1 NM_001315
  Entrez Gene: MAPK14 (a.k.a. CSBP, CSBP1, CSBP2, CSPB1, EXIP, Mxi2, PRKM14, PRKM15, RK, SAPK2A, p38, p38ALPHA)
  Promoter: CMV promoter
  Tag / fusion protein: mVenus (N terminal on insert); mCerulean3 (C terminal on insert)
  Cloning method: Unknown
  Sequencing primers: 5′ taatacgactcactatagagg; 3′ aactggttcttctctacctcagg
Terms and licenses: Academic/Nonprofit Terms; Industry Terms: Not Available to Industry
How to cite: pUC-GW-Kan-VPC was a gift from Thomas Kuhlman (Addgene plasmid # 244163 ; http://n2t.net/addgene:244163 ; RRID:Addgene_244163)
